>Addgene plasmid #77777 | CDC42BPB gRNA (BRDN0001148538) | addgene full sequence | sequence record 188398 | Addgene Assembled Sequence
CCCGGGTGCAAAGATGGATAAAGTTTTAAACAGAGAGGAATCTTTGCAGCTAATGGACCTTCTAGGTCTT
GAAAGGAGTGGGAATTGGCTCCGGTGCCCGTCAGTGGGCAGAGCGCACATCGCCCACAGTCCCCGAGAAG
TTGGGGGGAGGGGTCGGCAATTGATCCGGTGCCTAGAGAAGGTGGCGCGGGGTAAACTGGGAAAGTGATG
TCGTGTACTGGCTCCGCCTTTTTCCCGAGGGTGGGGGAGAACCGTATATAAGTGCAGTAGTCGCCGTGAA
CGTTCTTTTTCGCAACGGGTTTGCCGCCAGAACACAGGTAAGTGCCGTGTGTGGTTCCCGCGGGCCTGGC
CTCTTTACGGGTTATGGCCCTTGCGTGCCTTGAATTACTTCCACCTGGCTGCAGTACGTGATTCTTGATC
CCGAGCTTCGGGTTGGAAGTGGGTGGGAGAGTTCGAGGCCTTGCGCTTAAGGAGCCCCTTCGCCTCGTGC
TTGAGTTGAGGCCTGGCCTGGGCGCTGGGGCCGCCGCGTGCGAATCTGGTGGCACCTTCGCGCCTGTCTC
GCTGCTTTCGATAAGTCTCTAGCCATTTAAAATTTTTGATGACCTGCTGCGACGCTTTTTTTCTGGCAAG
ATAGTCTTGTAAATGCGGGCCAAGATCTGCACACTGGTATTTCGGTTTTTGGGGCCGCGGGCGGCGACGG
GGCCCGTGCGTCCCAGCGCACATGTTCGGCGAGGCGGGGCCTGCGAGCGCGGCCACCGAGAATCGGACGG
GGGTAGTCTCAAGCTGGCCGGCCTGCTCTGGTGCCTGGCCTCGCGCCGCCGTGTATCGCCCCGCCCTGGG
CGGCAAGGCTGGCCCGGTCGGCACCAGTTGCGTGAGCGGAAAGATGGCCGCTTCCCGGCCCTGCTGCAGG
GAGCTCAAAATGGAGGACGCGGCGCTCGGGAGAGCGGGCGGGTGAGTCACCCACACAAAGGAAAAGGGCC
TTTCCGTCCTCAGCCGTCGCTTCATGTGACTCCACGGAGTACCGGGCGCCGTCCAGGCACCTCGATTAGT
TCTCGAGCTTTTGGAGTACGTCGTCTTTAGGTTGGGGGGAGGGGTTTTATGCGATGGAGTTTCCCCACAC
TGAGTGGGTGGAGACTGAAGTTAGGCCAGCTTGGCACTTGATGTAATTCTCCTTGGAATTTGCCCTTTTT
GAGTTTGGATCTTGGTTCATTCTCAAGCCTCAGACAGTGGTTCAAAGTTTTTTTCTTCCATTTCAGGTGT
CGTGACGTACGGCCACCATGACCGAGTACAAGCCCACGGTGCGCCTCGCCACCCGCGACGACGTCCCCAG
GGCCGTACGCACCCTCGCCGCCGCGTTCGCCGACTACCCCGCCACGCGCCACACCGTCGATCCGGACCGC
CACATCGAGCGGGTCACCGAGCTGCAAGAACTCTTCCTCACGCGCGTCGGGCTCGACATCGGCAAGGTGT
GGGTCGCGGACGACGGCGCCGCCGTGGCGGTCTGGACCACGCCGGAGAGCGTCGAAGCGGGGGCGGTGTT
CGCCGAGATCGGCCCGCGCATGGCCGAGTTGAGCGGTTCCCGGCTGGCCGCGCAGCAACAGATGGAAGGC
CTCCTGGCGCCGCACCGGCCCAAGGAGCCCGCGTGGTTCCTGGCCACCGTCGGAGTCTCGCCCGACCACC
AGGGCAAGGGTCTGGGCAGCGCCGTCGTGCTCCCCGGAGTGGAGGCGGCCGAGCGCGCCGGGGTGCCCGC
CTTCCTGGAGACCTCCGCGCCCCGCAACCTCCCCTTCTACGAGCGGCTCGGCTTCACCGTCACCGCCGAC
GTCGAGGTGCCCGAAGGACCGCGCACCTGGTGCATGACCCGCAAGCCCGGTGCCTGAACGCGTTAAGTCG
ACAATCAACCTCTGGATTACAAAATTTGTGAAAGATTGACTGGTATTCTTAACTATGTTGCTCCTTTTAC
GCTATGTGGATACGCTGCTTTAATGCCTTTGTATCATGCTATTGCTTCCCGTATGGCTTTCATTTTCTCC
TCCTTGTATAAATCCTGGTTGCTGTCTCTTTATGAGGAGTTGTGGCCCGTTGTCAGGCAACGTGGCGTGG
TGTGCACTGTGTTTGCTGACGCAACCCCCACTGGTTGGGGCATTGCCACCACCTGTCAGCTCCTTTCCGG
GACTTTCGCTTTCCCCCTCCCTATTGCCACGGCGGAACTCATCGCCGCCTGCCTTGCCCGCTGCTGGACA
GGGGCTCGGCTGTTGGGCACTGACAATTCCGTGGTGTTGTCGGGGAAATCATCGTCCTTTCCTTGGCTGC
TCGCCTGTGTTGCCACCTGGATTCTGCGCGGGACGTCCTTCTGCTACGTCCCTTCGGCCCTCAATCCAGC
GGACCTTCCTTCCCGCGGCCTGCTGCCGGCTCTGCGGCCTCTTCCGCGTCTTCGCCTTCGCCCTCAGACG
AGTCGGATCTCCCTTTGGGCCGCCTCCCCGCGTCGACTTTAAGACCAATGACTTACAAGGCAGCTGTAGA
TCTTAGCCACTTTTTAAAAGAAAAGGGGGGACTGGAAGGGCTAATTCACTCCCAACGAAGACAAGATCTG
CTTTTTGCTTGTACTGGGTCTCTCTGGTTAGACCAGATCTGAGCCTGGGAGCTCTCTGGCTAACTAGGGA
ACCCACTGCTTAAGCCTCAATAAAGCTTGCCTTGAGTGCTTCAAGTAGTGTGTGCCCGTCTGTTGTGTGA
CTCTGGTAACTAGAGATCCCTCAGACCCTTTTAGTCAGTGTGGAAAATCTCTAGCAGTACGTATAGTAGT
TCATGTCATCTTATTATTCAGTATTTATAACTTGCAAAGAAATGAATATCAGAGAGTGAGAGGAACTTGT
TTATTGCAGCTTATAATGGTTACAAATAAAGCAATAGCATCACAAATTTCACAAATAAAGCATTTTTTTC
ACTGCATTCTAGTTGTGGTTTGTCCAAACTCATCAATGTATCTTATCATGTCTGGCTCTAGCTATCCCGC
CCCTAACTCCGCCCATCCCGCCCCTAACTCCGCCCAGTTCCGCCCATTCTCCGCCCCATGGCTGACTAAT
TTTTTTTATTTATGCAGAGGCCGAGGCCGCCTCGGCCTCTGAGCTATTCCAGAAGTAGTGAGGAGGCTTT
TTTGGAGGCCTAGGGACGTACCCAATTCGCCCTATAGTGAGTCGTATTACGCGCGCTCACTGGCCGTCGT
TTTACAACGTCGTGACTGGGAAAACCCTGGCGTTACCCAACTTAATCGCCTTGCAGCACATCCCCCTTTC
GCCAGCTGGCGTAATAGCGAAGAGGCCCGCACCGATCGCCCTTCCCAACAGTTGCGCAGCCTGAATGGCG
AATGGG
[124 nt withheld, positions 3367-3490]
C
[91 nt withheld, positions 3492-3582]
A
[49 nt withheld, positions 3584-3632]
CCTTTGACGTTGGAGTCCACGTTCTTT
[37 nt withheld, positions 3660-3696]
ACCCTATCTCGGTCTATTCTTTTGATTTATAAGGGATTTTGCCGATTTCGGCCTATTGGTTAAAAAATGA
GCTGATTTAACAAAAATTTAACGCGAATTTTAACAAAATATTAACGCTTACAATTTAGGTGGCACTTTTC
GGGGAAATGTGCGCGGAACCCCTATTTGTTTATTTTTCTAAATACATTCAAATATGTATCCGCTCATGAG
ACAATAACCCTGATAAATGCTTCAATAATATTGAAAAAGGAAGAGTATGAGTATTCAACATTTCCGTGTC
GCCCTTATTCCCTTTTTTGCGGCATTTTGCCTTCCTGTTTTTGCTCACCCAGAAACGCTGGTGAAAGTAA
AAGATGCTGAAGATCAGTTGGGTGCACGAGTGGGTTACATCGAACTGGATCTCAACAGCGGTAAGATCCT
TGAGAGTTTTCGCCCCGAAGAACGTTTTCCAATGATGAGCACTTTTAAAGTTCTGCTATGTGGCGCGGTA
TTATCCCGTATTGACGCCGGGCAAGAGCAACTCGGTCGCCGCATACACTATTCTCAGAATGACTTGGTTG
AGTACTCACCAGTCACAGAAAAGCATCTTACGGATGGCATGACAGTAAGAGAATTATGCAGTGCTGCCAT
AACCATGAGTGATAACACTGCGGCCAACTTACTTCTGACAACGATCGGAGGACCGAAGGAGCTAACCGCT
TTTTTGCACAACATGGGGGATCATGTAACTCGCCTTGATCGTTGGGAACCGGAGCTGAATGAAGCCATAC
CAAACGACGAGCGTGACACCACGATGCCTGTAGCAATGGCAACAACGTTGCGCAAACTATTAACTGGCGA
ACTACTTACTCTAGCTTCCCGGCAACAATTAATAGACTGGATGGAGGCGGATAAAGTTGCAGGACCACTT
CTGCGCTCGGCCCTTCCGGCTGGCTGGTTTATTGCTGATAAATCTGGAGCCGGTGAGCGTGGGTCTCGCG
GTATCATTGCAGCACTGGGGCCAGATGGTAAGCCCTCCCGTATCGTAGTTATCTACACGACGGGGAGTCA
GGCAACTATGGATGAACGAAATAGACAGATCGCTGAGATAGGTGCCTCACTGATTAAGCATTGGTAACTG
TCAGACCAAGTTTACTCATATATACTTTAGATTGATTTAAAACTTCATTTTTAATTTAAAAGGATCTAGG
TGAAGATCCTTTTTGATAATCTCATGACCAAAATCCCTTAACGTGAGTTTTCGTTCCACTGAGCGTCAGA
CCCCGTAGAAAAGATCAAAGGATCTTCTTGAGATCCTTTTTTTCTGCGCGTAATCTGCTGCTTGCAAACA
AAAAAACCACCGCTACCAGCGGTGGTTTGTTTGCCGGATCAAGAGCTACCAACTCTTTTTCCGAAGGTAA
CTGGCTTCAGCAGAGCGCAGATACCAAATACTGTTCTTCTAGTGTAGCCGTAGTTAGGCCACCACTTCAA
GAACTCTGTAGCACCGCCTACATACCTCGCTCTGCTAATCCTGTTACCAGTGGCTGCTGCCAGTGGCGAT
AAGTCGTGTCTTACCGGGTTGGACTCAAGACGATAGTTACCGGATAAGGCGCAGCGGTCGGGCTGAACGG
GGGGTTCGTGCACACAGCCCAGCTTGGAGCGAACGACCTACACCGAACTGAGATACCTACAGCGTGAGCT
ATGAGAAAGCGCCACGCTTCCCGAAGGGAGAAAGGCGGACAGGTATCCGGTAAGCGGCAGGGTCGGAACA
GGAGAGCGCACGAGGGAGCTTCCAGGGGGAAACGCCTGGTATCTTTATAGTCCTGTCGGGTTTCGCCACC
TCTGACTTGAGCGTCGATTTTTGTGATGCTCGTCAGGGGGGCGGAGCCTATGGAAAAACGCCAGCAACGC
GGCCTTTTTACGGTTCCTGGCCTTTTGCTGGCCTTTTGCTCACATGTTCTTTCCTGCGTTATCCCCTGAT
TCTGTGGATAACCGTATTACCGCCTTTGAGTGAGCTGATACCGCTCGCCGCAGCCGAACGACCGAGCGCA
GCGAGTCAGTGAGCGAGGAAGCGGAAGAGCGCCCAATACGCAAACCGCCTCTCCCCGCGCGTTGGCCGAT
TCATTAATGCAGCTGGCACGACAGGTTTCCCGACTGGAAAGCGGGCAGTGAGCGCAACGCAATTAATGTG
AGTTAGCTCACTCATTAGGCACCCCAGGCTTTACACTTTATGCTTCCGGCTCGTATGTTGTGTGGAATTG
TGAGCGGATAACAATTTCACACAGGAAACAGCTATGACCATGATTACGCCAAGCGCGCAATTAACCCTCA
CTAAAGGGAACAAAAGCTGGAGCTGCAAGCTTAATGTAGTCTTATGCAATACTCTTGTAGTCTTGCAACA
TGGTAACGATGAGTTAGCAACATGCCTTACAAGGAGAGAAAAAGCACCGTGCATGCCGATTGGTGGAAGT
AAGGTGGTACGATCGTGCCTTATTAGGAAGGCAACAGACGGGTCTGACATGGATTGGACGAACCACTGAA
TTGCCGCATTGCAGAGATATTGTATTTAAGTGCCTAGCTCGATACATAAACGGGTCTCTCTGGTTAGACC
AGATCTGAGCCTGGGAGCTCTCTGGCTAACTAGGGAACCCACTGCTTAAGCCTCAATAAAGCTTGCCTTG
AGTGCTTCAAGTAGTGTGTGCCCGTCTGTTGTGTGACTCTGGTAACTAGAGATCCCTCAGACCCTTTTAG
TCAGTGTGGAAAATCTCTAGCAGTGGCGCCCGAACAGGGACTTGAAAGCGAAAGGGAAACCAGAGGAGCT
CTCTCGACGCAGGACTCGGCTTGCTGAAGCGCGCACGGCAAGAGGCGAGGGGCGGCGACTGGTGAGTACG
CCAAAAATTTTGACTAGCGGAGGCTAGAAGGAGAGAGATGGGTGCGAGAGCGTCAGTATTAAGCGGGGGA
GAATTAGATCGCGATGGGAAAAAATTCGGTTAAGGCCAGGGGGAAAGAAAAAATATAAATTAAAACATAT
AGTATGGGCAAGCAGGGAGCTAGAACGATTCGCAGTTAATCCTGGCCTGTTAGAAACATCAGAAGGCTGT
AGACAAATACTGGGACAGCTACAACCATCCCTTCAGACAGGATCAGAAGAACTTAGATCATTATATAATA
CAGTAGCAACCCTCTATTGTGTGCATCAAAGGATAGAGATAAAAGACACCAAGGAAGCTTTAGACAAGAT
AGAGGAAGAGCAAAACAAAAGTAAGACCACCGCACAGCAAGCGGCCGCTGATCTTCAGACCTGGAGGAGG
AGATATGAGGGACAATTGGAGAAGTGAATTATATAAATATAAAGTAGTAAAAATTGAACCATTAGGAGTA
GCACCCACCAAGGCAAAGAGAAGAGTGGTGCAGAGAGAAAAAAGAGCAGTGGGAATAGGAGCTTTGTTCC
TTGGGTTCTTGGGAGCAGCAGGAAGCACTATGGGCGCAGCGTCAATGACGCTGACGGTACAGGCCAGACA
ATTATTGTCTGGTATAGTGCAGCAGCAGAACAATTTGCTGAGGGCTATTGAGGCGCAACAGCATCTGTTG
CAACTCACAGTCTGGGGCATCAAGCAGCTCCAGGCAAGAATCCTGGCTGTGGAAAGATACCTAAAGGATC
AACAGCTCCTGGGGATTTGGGGTTGCTCTGGAAAACTCATTTGCACCACTGCTGTGCCTTGGAATGCTAG
TTGGAGTAATAAATCTCTGGAACAGATTTGGAATCACACGACCTGGATGGAGTGGGACAGAGAAATTAAC
AATTACACAAGCTTAATACACTCCTTAATTGAAGAATCGCAAAACCAGCAAGAAAAGAATGAACAAGAAT
TATTGGAATTAGATAAATGGGCAAGTTTGTGGAATTGGTTTAACATAACAAATTGGCTGTGGTATATAAA
ATTATTCATAATGATAGTAGGAGGCTTGGTAGGTTTAAGAATAGTTTTTGCTGTACTTTCTATAGTGAAT
AGAGTTAGGCAGGGATATTCACCATTATCGTTTCAGACCCACCTCCCAACCCCGAGGGGACCCAGAGAGG
GCCTATTTCCCATGATTCCTTCATATTTGCATATACGATACAAGGCTGTTAGAGAGATAATTAGAATTAA
TTTGACTGTAAACACAAAGATATTAGTACAAAATACGTGACGTAGAAAGTAATAATTTCTTGGGTAGTTT
GCAGTTTTAAAATTATGTTTTAAAATGGACTATCATATGCTTACCGTAACTTGAAAGTATTTCGATTTCT
TGGCTTTATATATCTTGTGGAAAGGACGAAACACCGCTGGGGTCAAGAACACTGGTGTTTTAGAGCTAGA
AATAGCAAGTTAAAATAAGGCTAGTCCGTTATCAACTTGAAAAAGTGGCACCGAGTCGGTGCTTTTTTAA
GCTTGGCGTAACTAGATCTTGAGACAAATGGCAGTATTCATCCACAATTTTAAAAGAAAAGGGGGGATTG
GGGGGTACAGTGCAGGGGAAAGAATAGTAGACATAATAGCAACAGACATACAAACTAAAGAATTACAAAA
ACAAATTACAAAAATTCAAAATTTTCGGGTTTATTACAGGGACAGCAGAGATCCACTTTGGCGCCGGCTC
GAGGGGG
Features (pLannotate 1.2.2; 29 found; start..end, strand, type, name):
     14..80      +  CDS            small t antigen (fragment): SV40 (simian virus 40) small t antigen
    106..317     +  promoter       EF-1α core promoter: core promoter for human elongation factor EF-1α
    318..1256    +  intron         EF-1α intron A: intron upstream of the start codon of human EF-1α
   1278..1877    +  CDS            PuroR (fragment): puromycin N-acetyltransferase; pac from Streptomyces; confers resistance to puromycin
   1893..2481    +  misc_feature   WPRE: woodchuck hepatitis virus posttranscriptional regulatory element
   2532..2551    +  misc_feature   cPPT/CTS (fragment): central polypurine tract and central termination sequence of HIV-1
   2553..2786    +  LTR            3' LTR (ΔU3): self-inactivating 3' long terminal repeat (LTR) from HIV-1
   2864..2985    +  polyA_signal   SV40 poly(A) signal: SV40 polyadenylation signal
   3025..3160    +  rep_origin     SV40 ori: SV40 origin of replication
   3181..3199    -  promoter       T7 promoter: promoter for bacteriophage T7 RNA polymerase
   3207..3362    +  CDS            lacZα (fragment): LacZα fragment of β-galactosidase; lacZ fragment
   3367..3795    +  rep_origin     f1 ori (sequence partly withheld): f1 bacteriophage origin of replication; arrow indicates direction of (+) strand synthesis
   3848..3952    +  promoter       AmpR promoter: bla
   3953..4813    +  CDS            AmpR: β-lactamase; bla; confers resistance to ampicillin, carbenicillin, and related antibiotics
   4984..5572    +  rep_origin     ori: high-copy-number ColE1/pMB1/pBR322/pUC origin of replication
   5755..5847    +  CDS            lacI (fragment): lac repressor; lacI; The lac repressor binds to the lac operator to inhibit transcription in E. coli. This inhibition can be relieved by adding lactose or isopropyl-β-D-thiogalactopyranoside (IPTG).
   5860..5881    +  protein_bind   CAP binding site: CAP binding activates transcription in the presence of cAMP. E. coli catabolite activator protein
   5896..5926    +  promoter       lac promoter: promoter for the E. coli lac operon
   5934..5950    +  protein_bind   lac operator: The lac repressor binds to the lac operator to inhibit transcription in E. coli. This inhibition can be relieved by adding lactose or isopropyl-β-D-thiogalactopyranoside (IPTG). lac repressor encoded by lacI
   5995..6013    +  promoter       T3 promoter: promoter for bacteriophage T3 RNA polymerase
   6041..6267    +  promoter       RSV promoter: Rous sarcoma virus enhancer/promoter
   6268..6448    +  LTR            5' LTR (truncated): truncated 5' long terminal repeat (LTR) from HIV-1
   6495..6620    +  misc_feature   HIV-1 Ψ: packaging signal of human immunodeficiency virus type 1
   6604..6967    +  CDS            HIV-1 gag (fragment): gag protein from human immunodeficiency virus 1; gag
   7113..7346    +  misc_feature   RRE: The Rev response element (RRE) of HIV-1 allows for Rev-dependent mRNA export from the nucleus to the cytoplasm.
   7723..7749    +  CDS            Rev (fragment): human immunodeficiency virus 1 (HIV-1) Rev protein; rev; enhances nuclear export of unspliced and incompletely spliced viral mRNAs
   7753..7993    +  promoter       U6 promoter: RNA polymerase III promoter for human U6 snRNA
   8023..8098    +  misc_RNA       gRNA scaffold: guide RNA scaffold for the Streptococcus pyogenes CRISPR/Cas9 system
   8154..8271    +  misc_feature   cPPT/CTS: central polypurine tract and central termination sequence of HIV-1
