[The description below was written by a language model from this plasmid's Addgene catalogue record and pLannotate feature annotations shown in this document.]
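Description:
CDC42BPB gRNA (BRDN0001148538) is a third-generation lentiviral CRISPR guide plasmid built on the lentiGuide-Puro backbone and designed to deliver a single guide RNA against human CDC42BPB (also known as MRCKB), with the guide designed against the gene's RefSeq transcript. It is one member of a human kinome gRNA collection. In bacteria it is maintained at high copy through a ColE1/pUC-type origin and selected with ampicillin via the β-lactamase gene. An f1 origin, an SV40 origin and residual lac and T7/T3 promoter elements from the parental cloning vector are also annotated in the 8.3 kb sequence.

The viral genome is transcribed from an RSV promoter fused to a truncated HIV-1 5' LTR, which makes packaging Tat-independent. It carries the Ψ packaging signal with a partial gag fragment, the Rev response element for nuclear export of the full-length RNA, a cPPT/CTS, and a self-inactivating ΔU3 3' LTR followed by an SV40 polyadenylation signal. Between the LTRs sit two expression units. A human U6 RNA polymerase III promoter drives the targeting spacer joined to the Streptococcus pyogenes Cas9 guide scaffold. Downstream, the EF-1α core promoter with its intron A drives puromycin N-acetyltransferase, stabilised by a WPRE, so that transduced mammalian cells can be selected with puromycin.

The plasmid does not encode Cas9. It is meant to be used with a separate Cas9 lentiviral vector or in cells that already express Cas9, typically for targeted disruption of CDC42BPB in human cells.
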