Addgene plasmid #77777: CDC42BPB gRNA (BRDN0001148538)
Purpose: 3rd generation lentiviral gRNA plasmid targeting human CDC42BPB
Depositing lab: John Doench & David Root. Depositing organization: Broad Institute. Publication: Optimized sgRNA design to maximize activity and minimize off-target effects of CRISPR-Cas9. Doench JG, Fusi N, Sullender M, Hegde M, Vaimberg EW, Donovan KF, Smith I, Tothova Z, Wilen C, Orchard R, Virgin HW, Listgarten J, Root DE. Nat Biotechnol. 2016 Jan 18. doi: 10.1038/nbt.3437. PubMed 26780180.
Backbone
  Vector backbone: lentiGuide-Puro
  Backbone manufacturer: Zhang Lab (Addgene plasmid # 52963)
  Vector type: Mammalian Expression, Lentiviral, CRISPR
  Selectable markers: Puromycin
Growth in bacteria
  Bacterial resistance: Ampicillin, 100 μg/mL
  Growth temperature: 37°C
  Growth strain: DH5alpha
  Copy number: High Copy
Gene/Insert
  Gene/Insert name: CDC42BPB (alt names: CDC42BPB; NM_006035.3)
  gRNA/shRNA sequence: CTGGGGTCAAGAACACTGGT
  Species: H. sapiens (human)
  Entrez Gene: CDC42BPB (a.k.a. MRCKB)
  Promoter: hU6
  Cloning method: Unknown
  Sequencing primers: 5′ U6-F; 3′ pS2-R
Terms and licenses: Academic/Nonprofit Terms; Industry Terms: Not Available to Industry
Depositor comments: The gRNA was designed to target the following Genbank reference sequence(s): NM_006035.3. Note that this plasmid does NOT contain Cas9. It should be used in conjunction with lentiCas9-Blast (Addgene #52962) or otherwise with cell lines already expressing Cas9. Browse the full kinome gRNA library at http://www.addgene.org/pooled-library/broadgpp-human-kinome/ or visit http://www.broadinstitute.org/rnai/public/ for detailed protocols and information.
How to cite: CDC42BPB gRNA (BRDN0001148538) was a gift from John Doench & David Root (Addgene plasmid # 77777 ; http://n2t.net/addgene:77777 ; RRID:Addgene_77777)
