>Addgene plasmid #77777 | CDC42BPB gRNA (BRDN0001148538) | depositor partial sequence | sequence record 145237 | Target Sequence
CTGGGGTCAAGAACACTGGT
