>Addgene plasmid #77777 | CDC42BPB gRNA (BRDN0001148538) | addgene partial sequence | sequence record 188397 | hU6-F
CGTAGAAAGTAATAATTTCTTGGGTAGTTTGCAGTTTTAAAATTATGTTTTAAAATGGACTATCATATGC
TTACCGTAACTTGAAAGTATTTCGATTTCTTGGCTTTATATATCTTGTGGAAAGGACGAAACACCGCTGG
GGTCAAGAACACTGGTGTTTTAGAGCTAGAAATAGCAAGTTAAAATAAGGCTAGTCCGTTATCAACTTGA
AAAAGTGGCACCGAGTCGGTGCTTTTTTAAGCTTGGCGTAACTAGATCTTGAGACAAATGGCAGTATTCA
TCCACAATTTTAAAAGAAAAGGGGGGATTGGGGGGTACAGTGCAGGGGAAAGAATAGTAGACATAATAGC
AACAGACATACAAACTAAAGAATTACAAAAACAAATTACAAAAATTCAAAATTTTCGGGTTTATTACAGG
GACAGCAGAGATCCACTTTGGCGCCGGCTCGAGGGGGCCCGGGTGCAAAGATGGATAAAGTTTTAAACAG
AGAGGAATCTTTGCAGCTAATGGACCTTCTAGGTCTTGAAAGGAGTGGGAATTGGCTCCGGTGCCCGTCA
GTGGGCAGAG
